>Addgene plasmid #63106 | Frt-V5-hspB5 | depositor full sequence | sequence record 104512 | Full Sequence
GACGGATCGGGAGATCTCCCGATCCCCTATGGTGCACTCTCAGTACAATCTGCTCTGATGCCGCATAGTT
AAGCCAGTATCTGCTCCCTGCTTGTGTGTTGGAGGTCGCTGAGTAGTGCGCGAGCAAAATTTAAGCTACA
ACAAGGCAAGGCTTGACCGACAATTGCATGAAGAATCTGCTTAGGGTTAGGCGTTTTGCGCTGCTTCGCG
ATGTACGGGCCAGATATACGCGTTGACATTGATTATTGACTAGTTATTAATAGTAATCAATTACGGGGTC
ATTAGTTCATAGCCCATATATGGAGTTCCGCGTTACATAACTTACGGTAAATGGCCCGCCTGGCTGACCG
CCCAACGACCCCCGCCCATTGACGTCAATAATGACGTATGTTCCCATAGTAACGCCAATAGGGACTTTCC
ATTGACGTCAATGGGTGGAGTATTTACGGTAAACTGCCCACTTGGCAGTACATCAAGTGTATCATATGCC
AAGTACGCCCCCTATTGACGTCAATGACGGTAAATGGCCCGCCTGGCATTATGCCCAGTACATGACCTTA
TGGGACTTTCCTACTTGGCAGTACATCTACGTATTAGTCATCGCTATTACCATGGTGATGCGGTTTTGGC
AGTACATCAATGGGCGTGGATAGCGGTTTGACTCACGGGGATTTCCAAGTCTCCACCCCATTGACGTCAA
TGGGAGTTTGTTTTGGCACCAAAATCAACGGGACTTTCCAAAATGTCGTAACAACTCCGCCCCATTGACG
CAAATGGGCGGTAGGCGTGTACGGTGGGAGGTCTATATAAGCAGAGCTCTCCCTATCAGTGATAGAGATC
TCCCTATCAGTGATAGAGATCGTCGACGAGCTCGTTTAGTGAACCGTCAGATCGCCTGGAGACGCCATCC
ACGCTGTTTTGACCTCCATAGAAGACACCGGGACCGATCCAGCCTCCGGACTCTAGCGTTTAAACTTAAG
CTTGAATTCACCATGGGTAAGCCTATCCCTAACCCTCTCCTCGGTCTCGATTCTACGGGATCCAAAACCT
CGAGAACCATGGACATCGCCATCCACCACCCCTGGATCCGCCGCCCCTTCTTTCCTTTCCACTCCCCCAG
CCGCCTCTTTGACCAGTTCTTCGGAGAGCACCTGTTGGAGTCTGATCTTTTCCCGACGTCTACTTCCCTG
AGTCCCTTCTACCTTCGGCCACCCTCCTTCCTGCGGGCACCCAGCTGGTTTGACACTGGACTCTCAGAGA
TGCGCCTGGAGAAGGACAGGTTCTCTGTCAACCTGGATGTGAAGCACTTCTCCCCAGAGGAACTCAAAGT
TAAGGTGTTGGGAGATGTGATTGAGGTGCATGGAAAACATGAAGAGCGCCAGGATGAACATGGTTTCATC
TCCAGGGAGTTCCACAGGAAATACCGGATCCCAGCTGATGTAGACCCTCTCACCATTACTTCATCCCTGT
CATCTGATGGGGTCCTCACTGTGAATGGACCAAGGAAACAGGTCTCTGGCCCTGAGCGCACCATTCCCAT
CACCCGTGAAGAGAAGCCTGCTGTCACCGCAGCCCCCAAGAAATAGATGCCCTTTCTTGAATTGCATTTT
TTAAAACAAGAAAGTTTCCCCACCAGTGAATGAAAGTCTTGTGACTAGTGCTGAAGCTTATTAATGCTAA
GGGCAGGCCCAAATTACGCGCCAAAATCGAGTCTAGAGGGCCCGTTTAAACCCGCTGATCAGCCTCGACT
GTGCCTTCTAGTTGCCAGCCATCTGTTGTTTGCCCCTCCCCCGTGCCTTCCTTGACCCTGGAAGGTGCCA
CTCCCACTGTCCTTTCCTAATAAAATGAGGAAATTGCATCGCATTGTCTGAGTAGGTGTCATTCTATTCT
GGGGGGTGGGGTGGGGCAGGACAGCAAGGGGGAGGATTGGGAAGACAATAGCAGGCATGCTGGGGATGCG
GTGGGCTCTATGGCTTCTGAGGCGGAAAGAACCAGCTGGGGCTCTAGGGGGTATCCCC
[124 nt withheld, positions 2019-2142]
C
[91 nt withheld, positions 2144-2234]
AGGGTGATGGTTCACGTACCTAGAAGTTCCTATTCCGAAGTTCCTATTCTCTAGAAAGTATAGGAACTTC
CTTGGCCAAAAAGCCTGAACTCACCGCGACGTCTGTCGAGAAGTTTCTGATCGAAAAGTTCGACAGCGTC
TCCGACCTGATGCAGCTCTCGGAGGGCGAAGAATCTCGTGCTTTCAGCTTCGATGTAGGAGGGCGTGGAT
ATGTCCTGCGGGTAAATAGCTGCGCCGATGGTTTCTACAAAGATCGTTATGTTTATCGGCACTTTGCATC
GGCCGCGCTCCCGATTCCGGAAGTGCTTGACATTGGGGAATTCAGCGAGAGCCTGACCTATTGCATCTCC
CGCCGTGCACAGGGTGTCACGTTGCAAGACCTGCCTGAAACCGAACTGCCCGCTGTTCTGCAGCCGGTCG
CGGAGGCCATGGATGCGATCGCTGCGGCCGATCTTAGCCAGACGAGCGGGTTCGGCCCATTCGGACCGCA
AGGAATCGGTCAATACACTACATGGCGTGATTTCATATGCGCGATTGCTGATCCCCATGTGTATCACTGG
CAAACTGTGATGGACGACACCGTCAGTGCGTCCGTCGCGCAGGCTCTCGATGAGCTGATGCTTTGGGCCG
AGGACTGCCCCGAAGTCCGGCACCTCGTGCACGCGGATTTCGGCTCCAACAATGTCCTGACGGACAATGG
CCGCATAACAGCGGTCATTGACTGGAGCGAGGCGATGTTCGGGGATTCCCAATACGAGGTCGCCAACATC
TTCTTCTGGAGGCCGTGGTTGGCTTGTATGGAGCAGCAGACGCGCTACTTCGAGCGGAGGCATCCGGAGC
TTGCAGGATCGCCGCGGCTCCGGGCGTATATGCTCCGCATTGGTCTTGACCAACTCTATCAGAGCTTGGT
TGACGGCAATTTCGATGATGCAGCTTGGGCGCAGGGTCGATGCGACGCAATCGTCCGATCCGGAGCCGGG
ACTGTCGGGCGTACACAAATCGCCCGCAGAAGCGCGGCCGTCTGGACCGATGGCTGTGTAGAAGTACTCG
CCGATAGTGGAAACCGACGCCCCAGCACTCGTCCGAGGGCAAAGGAATAGCACGTACTACGAGATTTCGA
TTCCACCGCCGCCTTCTATGAAAGGTTGGGCTTCGGAATCGTTTTCCGGGACGCCGGCTGGATGATCCTC
CAGCGCGGGGATCTCATGCTGGAGTTCTTCGCCCACCCCAACTTGTTTATTGCAGCTTATAATGGTTACA
AATAAAGCAATAGCATCACAAATTTCACAAATAAAGCATTTTTTTCACTGCATTCTAGTTGTGGTTTGTC
CAAACTCATCAATGTATCTTATCATGTCTGTATACCGTCGACCTCTAGCTAGAGCTTGGCGTAATCATGG
TCATAGCTGTTTCCTGTGTGAAATTGTTATCCGCTCACAATTCCACACAACATACGAGCCGGAAGCATAA
AGTGTAAAGCCTGGGGTGCCTAATGAGTGAGCTAACTCACATTAATTGCGTTGCGCTCACTGCCCGCTTT
CCAGTCGGGAAACCTGTCGTGCCAGCTGCATTAATGAATCGGCCAACGCGCGGGGAGAGGCGGTTTGCGT
ATTGGGCGCTCTTCCGCTTCCTCGCTCACTGACTCGCTGCGCTCGGTCGTTCGGCTGCGGCGAGCGGTAT
CAGCTCACTCAAAGGCGGTAATACGGTTATCCACAGAATCAGGGGATAACGCAGGAAAGAACATGTGAGC
AAAAGGCCAGCAAAAGGCCAGGAACCGTAAAAAGGCCGCGTTGCTGGCGTTTTTCCATAGGCTCCGCCCC
CCTGACGAGCATCACAAAAATCGACGCTCAAGTCAGAGGTGGCGAAACCCGACAGGACTATAAAGATACC
AGGCGTTTCCCCCTGGAAGCTCCCTCGTGCGCTCTCCTGTTCCGACCCTGCCGCTTACCGGATACCTGTC
CGCCTTTCTCCCTTCGGGAAGCGTGGCGCTTTCTCATAGCTCACGCTGTAGGTATCTCAGTTCGGTGTAG
GTCGTTCGCTCCAAGCTGGGCTGTGTGCACGAACCCCCCGTTCAGCCCGACCGCTGCGCCTTATCCGGTA
ACTATCGTCTTGAGTCCAACCCGGTAAGACACGACTTATCGCCACTGGCAGCAGCCACTGGTAACAGGAT
TAGCAGAGCGAGGTATGTAGGCGGTGCTACAGAGTTCTTGAAGTGGTGGCCTAACTACGGCTACACTAGA
AGAACAGTATTTGGTATCTGCGCTCTGCTGAAGCCAGTTACCTTCGGAAAAAGAGTTGGTAGCTCTTGAT
CCGGCAAACAAACCACCGCTGGTAGCGGTGGTTTTTTTGTTTGCAAGCAGCAGATTACGCGCAGAAAAAA
AGGATCTCAAGAAGATCCTTTGATCTTTTCTACGGGGTCTGACGCTCAGTGGAACGAAAACTCACGTTAA
GGGATTTTGGTCATGAGATTATCAAAAAGGATCTTCACCTAGATCCTTTTAAATTAAAAATGAAGTTTTA
AATCAATCTAAAGTATATATGAGTAAACTTGGTCTGACAGTTACCAATGCTTAATCAGTGAGGCACCTAT
CTCAGCGATCTGTCTATTTCGTTCATCCATAGTTGCCTGACTCCCCGTCGTGTAGATAACTACGATACGG
GAGGGCTTACCATCTGGCCCCAGTGCTGCAATGATACCGCGAGACCCACGCTCACCGGCTCCAGATTTAT
CAGCAATAAACCAGCCAGCCGGAAGGGCCGAGCGCAGAAGTGGTCCTGCAACTTTATCCGCCTCCATCCA
GTCTATTAATTGTTGCCGGGAAGCTAGAGTAAGTAGTTCGCCAGTTAATAGTTTGCGCAACGTTGTTGCC
ATTGCTACAGGCATCGTGGTGTCACGCTCGTCGTTTGGTATGGCTTCATTCAGCTCCGGTTCCCAACGAT
CAAGGCGAGTTACATGATCCCCCATGTTGTGCAAAAAAGCGGTTAGCTCCTTCGGTCCTCCGATCGTTGT
CAGAAGTAAGTTGGCCGCAGTGTTATCACTCATGGTTATGGCAGCACTGCATAATTCTCTTACTGTCATG
CCATCCGTAAGATGCTTTTCTGTGACTGGTGAGTACTCAACCAAGTCATTCTGAGAATAGTGTATGCGGC
GACCGAGTTGCTCTTGCCCGGCGTCAATACGGGATAATACCGCGCCACATAGCAGAACTTTAAAAGTGCT
CATCATTGGAAAACGTTCTTCGGGGCGAAAACTCTCAAGGATCTTACCGCTGTTGAGATCCAGTTCGATG
TAACCCACTCGTGCACCCAACTGATCTTCAGCATCTTTTACTTTCACCAGCGTTTCTGGGTGAGCAAAAA
CAGGAAGGCAAAATGCCGCAAAAAAGGGAATAAGGGCGACACGGAAATGTTGAATACTCATACTCTTCCT
TTTTCAATATTATTGAAGCATTTATCAGGGTTATTGTCTCATGAGCGGATACATATTTGAATGTATTTAG
AAAAATAAACAAATAGGGGTTCCGCGCACATTTCCCCGAAAAGTGCCACCTGACGTC
Features (pLannotate 1.2.2; 22 found; start..end, strand, type, name):
     28..80      -  misc_feature   bom (fragment): basis of mobility region from pBR322
    235..614     +  enhancer       CMV enhancer: human cytomegalovirus immediate early enhancer
    615..818     +  promoter       CMV promoter: human cytomegalovirus (CMV) immediate early promoter
    820..839     +  promoter       PLtetO-1 promoter (fragment): modified phage lambda PL promoter with tet operator sites (Lutz and Bujard, 1997)
    841..860     +  promoter       PLtetO-1 promoter (fragment): modified phage lambda PL promoter with tet operator sites (Lutz and Bujard, 1997)
    868..901     +  promoter       TRE3GV promoter (fragment): 3rd-generation Tet-responsive promoter that can be activated by binding of Tet-On® 3G, optimized for retroviral and lentiviral vectors
    996..1037    +  CDS            V5 tag: epitope tag from simian virus 5
   1059..1583    +  CDS            CRYAB: CRYAB_HUMAN - Also known as CRYA2, HSPB5. Experimental evidence at protein level: Swiss-Prot protein existence level 1. May contribute to the transparency and refractive index of the lens. Has chaperone-like activity, preventing aggregation of various proteins under a wide range of stress conditions. From Homo sapiens (Human).
   1749..1973    +  polyA_signal   bGH poly(A) signal: bovine growth hormone polyadenylation signal
   1977..1998    +  promoter       SV40 promoter (fragment): SV40 enhancer and early promoter
   2019..2252    +  rep_origin     f1 ori (fragment) (sequence partly withheld): f1 bacteriophage origin of replication; arrow indicates direction of (+) strand synthesis
   2257..2304    +  protein_bind   FRT: FLP-mediated recombination occurs in the 8-bp core sequence TCTAGAAA (Turan and Bode, 2011). FLP recombinase from the Saccharomyces cerevisiae 2μ plasmid
   2312..3334    +  CDS            HygR: aminoglycoside phosphotransferase from E. coli; aph(4)-Ia; confers resistance to hygromycin
   3344..3469    +  CDS            ble (fragment): BLE_KLEPN - Experimental evidence at protein level: Swiss-Prot protein existence level 1. Binding protein with a strong affinity to the bleomycin family of antibiotics. Binds to CL990; an antimitotic-antibiotic compound. From Klebsiella pneumoniae.
   3464..3585    +  polyA_signal   SV40 poly(A) signal: SV40 polyadenylation signal
   3658..3674    -  protein_bind   lac operator: The lac repressor binds to the lac operator to inhibit transcription in E. coli. This inhibition can be relieved by adding lactose or isopropyl-β-D-thiogalactopyranoside (IPTG). lac repressor encoded by lacI
   3682..3712    -  promoter       lac promoter: promoter for the E. coli lac operon
   3727..3748    -  protein_bind   CAP binding site: CAP binding activates transcription in the presence of cAMP. E. coli catabolite activator protein
   3761..3853    -  CDS            lacI (fragment): lac repressor; lacI; The lac repressor binds to the lac operator to inhibit transcription in E. coli. This inhibition can be relieved by adding lactose or isopropyl-β-D-thiogalactopyranoside (IPTG).
   4036..4624    -  rep_origin     ori: high-copy-number ColE1/pMB1/pBR322/pUC origin of replication
   4795..5655    -  CDS            AmpR: β-lactamase; bla; confers resistance to ampicillin, carbenicillin, and related antibiotics
   5656..5760    -  promoter       AmpR promoter: bla
