>Addgene plasmid #63106 | Frt-V5-hspB5 | addgene full sequence | sequence record 106963 | Addgene Assembled Sequence
GACGGATCGGGAGATCTCCCGATCCCCTATGGTGCACTCTCAGTACAATCTGCTCTGATGCCGCATAGTT
AAGCCAGTATCTGCTCCCTGCTTGTGTGTTGGAGGTCGCTGAGTAGTGCGCGAGCAAAATTTAAGCTACA
ACAAGGCAAGGCTTGACCGACAATTGCATGAAGAATCTGCTTAGGGTTAGGCGTTTTGCGCTGCTTCGCG
ATGTACGGGCCAGATATACGCGTTGACATTGATTATTGACTAGTTATTAATAGTAATCAATTACGGGGTC
ATTAGTTCATAGCCCATATATGGAGTTCCGCGTTACATAACTTACGGTAAATGGCCCGCCTGGCTGACCG
CCCAACGACCCCCGCCCATTGACGTCAATAATGACGTATGTTCCCATAGTAACGCCAATAGGGACTTTCC
ATTGACGTCAATGGGTGGAGTATTTACGGTAAACTGCCCACTTGGCAGTACATCAAGTGTATCATATGCC
AAGTACGCCCCCTATTGACGTCAATGACGGTAAATGGCCCGCCTGGCATTATGCCCAGTACATGACCTTA
TGGGACTTTCCTACTTGGCAGTACATCTACGTATTAGTCATCGCTATTACCATGGTGATGCGGTTTTGGC
AGTACATCAATGGGCGTGGATAGCGGTTTGACTCACGGGGATTTCCAAGTCTCCACCCCATTGACGTCAA
TGGGAGTTTGTTTTGGCACCAAAATCAACGGGACTTTCCAAAATGTCGTAACAACTCCGCCCCATTGACG
CAAATGGGCGGTAGGCGTGTACGGTGGGAGGTCTATATAAGCAGAGCTCTCCCTATCAGTGATAGAGATC
TCCCTATCAGTGATAGAGATCGTCGACGAGCTCGTTTAGTGAACCGTCAGATCGCCTGGAGACGCCATCC
ACGCTGTTTTGACCTCCATAGAAGACACCGGGACCGATCCAGCCTCCGGACTCTAGCGTTTAAACTTAAG
CTTGAATTCACCATGGGTAAGCCTATCCCTAACCCTCTCCTCGGTCTCGATTCTACGGGATCCAAAACCT
CGAGAACCATGGACATCGCCATCCACCACCCCTGGATCCGCCGCCCCTTCTTTCCTTTCCACTCCCCCAG
CCGCCTCTTTGACCAGTTCTTCGGAGAGCACCTGTTGGAGTCTGATCTTTTCCCGACGTCTACTTCCCTG
AGTCCCTTCTACCTTCGGCCACCCTCCTTCCTGCGGGCACCCAGCTGGTTTGACACTGGACTCTCAGAGA
TGCGCCTGGAGAAGGACAGGTTCTCTGTCAACCTGGATGTGAAGCACTTCTCCCCAGAGGAACTCAAAGT
TAAGGTGTTGGGAGATGTGATTGAGGTGCATGGAAAACATGAAGAGCGCCAGGATGAACATGGTTTCATC
TCCAGGGAGTTCCACAGGAAATACCGGATCCCAGCTGATGTAGACCCTCTCACCATTACTTCATCCCTGT
CATCTGATGGGGTCCTCACTGTGAATGGACCAAGGAAACAGGTCTCTGGCCCTGAGCGCACCATTCCCAT
CACCCGTGAAGAGAAGCCTGCTGTCACCGCAGCCCCCAAGAAATAGATGCCCTTTCTTGAATTGCATTTT
TTTAAAACAAGAAAGTTTCCCCACCAGTGAATGAAAGTCTTGTGACTAGTGCTGAAGCTTATTAATGCTA
AGGGCAGGCCCAAATTACGCGCCAAAATCGAGTCTAGAGGGCCCGTTTAAACCCGCTGATCAGCCTCGAC
TGTGCCTTCTAGTTGCCAGCCATCTGTTGTTTGCCCCTCCCCCGTGCCTTCCTTGACCCTGGAAGGTGCC
ACTCCCACTGTCCTTTCCTAATAAAATGAGGAAATTGCATCGCATTGTCTGAGTAGGTGTCATTCTATTC
TGGGGGGTGGGGTGGGGCAGGACAGCAAGGGGGAGGATTGGGAAGACAATAGCAGGCATGCTGGGGATGC
GGTGGGCTCTATGGCTTCTGAGGCGGAAAGAACCAGCTGGGGCTCTAGGGGGTATCCCC
[124 nt withheld, positions 2020-2143]
C
[91 nt withheld, positions 2145-2235]
AGGGTGATGGTTCACGTACCTAGAAGTTCCTATTCCGAAGTTCCTATTCTCTAGAAAGTATAGGAACTTC
CTTGGCCAAAAAGCCTGAACTCACCGCGACGTCTGTCGAGAAGTTTCTGATCGAAAAGTTCGACAGCGTC
TCCGACCTGATGCAGCTCTCGGAGGGCGAAGAATCTCGTGCTTTCAGCTTCGATGTAGGAGGGCGTGGAT
ATGTCCTGCGGGTAAATAGCTGCGCCGATGGTTTCTACAAAGATCGTTATGTTTATCGGCACTTTGCATC
GGCCGCGCTCCCGATTCCGGAAGTGCTTGACATTGGGGAATTCAGCGAGAGCCTGACCTATTGCATCTCC
CGCCGTGCACAGGGTGTCACGTTGCAAGACCTGCCTGAAACCGAACTGCCCGCTGTTCTGCAGCCGGTCG
CGGAGGCCATGGATGCGATCGCTGCGGCCGATCTTAGCCAGACGAGCGGGTTCGGCCCATTCGGACCGCA
AGGAATCGGTCAATACACTACATGGCGTGATTTCATATGCGCGATTGCTGATCCCCATGTGTATCACTGG
CAAACTGTGATGGACGACACCGTCAGTGCGTCCGTCGCGCAGGCTCTCGATGAGCTGATGCTTTGGGCCG
AGGACTGCCCCGAAGTCCGGCACCTCGTGCACGCGGATTTCGGCTCCAACAATGTCCTGACGGACAATGG
CCGCATAACAGCGGTCATTGACTGGAGCGAGGCGATGTTCGGGGATTCCCAATACGAGGTCGCCAACATC
TTCTTCTGGAGGCCGTGGTTGGCTTGTATGGAGCAGCAGACGCGCTACTTCGAGCGGAGGCATCCGGAGC
TTGCAGGATCGCCGCGGCTCCGGGCGTATATGCTCCGCATTGGTCTTGACCAACTCTATCAGAGCTTGGT
TGACGGCAATTTCGATGATGCAGCTTGGGCGCAGGGTCGATGCGACGCAATCGTCCGATCCGGAGCCGGG
ACTGTCGGGCGTACACAAATCGCCCGCAGAAGCGCGGCCGTCTGGACCGATGGCTGTGTAGAAGTACTCG
CCGATAGTGGAAACCGACGCCCCAGCACTCGTCCGAGGGCAAAGGAATAGCACGTACTACGAGATTTCGA
TTCCACCGCCGCCTTCTATGAAAGGTTGGGCTTCGGAATCGTTTTCCGGGACGCCGGCTGGATGATCCTC
CAGCGCGGGGATCTCATGCTGGAGTTCTTCGCCCACCCCAACTTGTTTATTGCAGCTTATAATGGTTACA
AATAAAGCAATAGCATCACAAATTTCACAAATAAAGCATTTTTTTCACTGCATTCTAGTTGTGGTTTGTC
CAAACTCATCAATGTATCTTATCATGTCTGTATACCGTCGACCTCTAGCTAGAGCTTGGCGTAATCATGG
TCATAGCTGTTTCCTGTGTGAAATTGTTATCCGCTCACAATTCCACACAACATACGAGCCGGAAGCATAA
AGTGTAAAGCCTGGGGTGCCTAATGAGTGAGCTAACTCACATTAATTGCGTTGCGCTCACTGCCCGCTTT
CCAGTCGGGAAACCTGTCGTGCCAGCTGCATTAATGAATCGGCCAACGCGCGGGGAGAGGCGGTTTGCGT
ATTGGGCGCTCTTCCGCTTCCTCGCTCACTGACTCGCTGCGCTCGGTCGTTCGGCTGCGGCGAGCGGTAT
CAGCTCACTCAAAGGCGGTAATACGGTTATCCACAGAATCAGGGGATAACGCAGGAAAGAACATGTGAGC
AAAAGGCCAGCAAAAGGCCAGGAACCGTAAAAAGGCCGCGTTGCTGGCGTTTTTCCATAGGCTCCGCCCC
CCTGACGAGCATCACAAAAATCGACGCTCAAGTCAGAGGTGGCGAAACCCGACAGGACTATAAAGATACC
AGGCGTTTCCCCCTGGAAGCTCCCTCGTGCGCTCTCCTGTTCCGACCCTGCCGCTTACCGGATACCTGTC
CGCCTTTCTCCCTTCGGGAAGCGTGGCGCTTTCTCATAGCTCACGCTGTAGGTATCTCAGTTCGGTGTAG
GTCGTTCGCTCCAAGCTGGGCTGTGTGCACGAACCCCCCGTTCAGCCCGACCGCTGCGCCTTATCCGGTA
ACTATCGTCTTGAGTCCAACCCGGTAAGACACGACTTATCGCCACTGGCAGCAGCCACTGGTAACAGGAT
TAGCAGAGCGAGGTATGTAGGCGGTGCTACAGAGTTCTTGAAGTGGTGGCCTAACTACGGCTACACTAGA
AGAACAGTATTTGGTATCTGCGCTCTGCTGAAGCCAGTTACCTTCGGAAAAAGAGTTGGTAGCTCTTGAT
CCGGCAAACAAACCACCGCTGGTAGCGGTGGTTTTTTTGTTTGCAAGCAGCAGATTACGCGCAGAAAAAA
AGGATCTCAAGAAGATCCTTTGATCTTTTCTACGGGGTCTGACGCTCAGTGGAACGAAAACTCACGTTAA
GGGATTTTGGTCATGAGATTATCAAAAAGGATCTTCACCTAGATCCTTTTAAATTAAAAATGAAGTTTTA
AATCAATCTAAAGTATATATGAGTAAACTTGGTCTGACAGTTACCAATGCTTAATCAGTGAGGCACCTAT
CTCAGCGATCTGTCTATTTCGTTCATCCATAGTTGCCTGACTCCCCGTCGTGTAGATAACTACGATACGG
GAGGGCTTACCATCTGGCCCCAGTGCTGCAATGATACCGCGAGACCCACGCTCACCGGCTCCAGATTTAT
CAGCAATAAACCAGCCAGCCGGAAGGGCCGAGCGCAGAAGTGGTCCTGCAACTTTATCCGCCTCCATCCA
GTCTATTAATTGTTGCCGGGAAGCTAGAGTAAGTAGTTCGCCAGTTAATAGTTTGCGCAACGTTGTTGCC
ATTGCTACAGGCATCGTGGTGTCACGCTCGTCGTTTGGTATGGCTTCATTCAGCTCCGGTTCCCAACGAT
CAAGGCGAGTTACATGATCCCCCATGTTGTGCAAAAAAGCGGTTAGCTCCTTCGGTCCTCCGATCGTTGT
CAGAAGTAAGTTGGCCGCAGTGTTATCACTCATGGTTATGGCAGCACTGCATAATTCTCTTACTGTCATG
CCATCCGTAAGATGCTTTTCTGTGACTGGTGAGTACTCAACCAAGTCATTCTGAGAATAGTGTATGCGGC
GACCGAGTTGCTCTTGCCCGGCGTCAATACGGGATAATACCGCGCCACATAGCAGAACTTTAAAAGTGCT
CATCATTGGAAAACGTTCTTCGGGGCGAAAACTCTCAAGGATCTTACCGCTGTTGAGATCCAGTTCGATG
TAACCCACTCGTGCACCCAACTGATCTTCAGCATCTTTTACTTTCACCAGCGTTTCTGGGTGAGCAAAAA
CAGGAAGGCAAAATGCCGCAAAAAAGGGAATAAGGGCGACACGGAAATGTTGAATACTCATACTCTTCCT
TTTTCAATATTATTGAAGCATTTATCAGGGTTATTGTCTCATGAGCGGATACATATTTGAATGTATTTAG
AAAAATAAACAAATAGGGGTTCCGCGCACATTTCCCCGAAAAGTGCCACCTGACGTC
Features (pLannotate 1.2.2; 22 found; start..end, strand, type, name):
     28..80      -  misc_feature   bom (fragment): basis of mobility region from pBR322
    235..614     +  enhancer       CMV enhancer: human cytomegalovirus immediate early enhancer
    615..818     +  promoter       CMV promoter: human cytomegalovirus (CMV) immediate early promoter
    820..839     +  promoter       PLtetO-1 promoter (fragment): modified phage lambda PL promoter with tet operator sites (Lutz and Bujard, 1997)
    841..860     +  promoter       PLtetO-1 promoter (fragment): modified phage lambda PL promoter with tet operator sites (Lutz and Bujard, 1997)
    868..901     +  promoter       TRE3GV promoter (fragment): 3rd-generation Tet-responsive promoter that can be activated by binding of Tet-On® 3G, optimized for retroviral and lentiviral vectors
    996..1037    +  CDS            V5 tag: epitope tag from simian virus 5
   1059..1583    +  CDS            CRYAB: CRYAB_HUMAN - Also known as CRYA2, HSPB5. Experimental evidence at protein level: Swiss-Prot protein existence level 1. May contribute to the transparency and refractive index of the lens. Has chaperone-like activity, preventing aggregation of various proteins under a wide range of stress conditions. From Homo sapiens (Human).
   1750..1974    +  polyA_signal   bGH poly(A) signal: bovine growth hormone polyadenylation signal
   1978..1999    +  promoter       SV40 promoter (fragment): SV40 enhancer and early promoter
   2020..2253    +  rep_origin     f1 ori (fragment) (sequence partly withheld): f1 bacteriophage origin of replication; arrow indicates direction of (+) strand synthesis
   2258..2305    +  protein_bind   FRT: FLP-mediated recombination occurs in the 8-bp core sequence TCTAGAAA (Turan and Bode, 2011). FLP recombinase from the Saccharomyces cerevisiae 2μ plasmid
   2313..3335    +  CDS            HygR: aminoglycoside phosphotransferase from E. coli; aph(4)-Ia; confers resistance to hygromycin
   3345..3470    +  CDS            ble (fragment): BLE_KLEPN - Experimental evidence at protein level: Swiss-Prot protein existence level 1. Binding protein with a strong affinity to the bleomycin family of antibiotics. Binds to CL990; an antimitotic-antibiotic compound. From Klebsiella pneumoniae.
   3465..3586    +  polyA_signal   SV40 poly(A) signal: SV40 polyadenylation signal
   3659..3675    -  protein_bind   lac operator: The lac repressor binds to the lac operator to inhibit transcription in E. coli. This inhibition can be relieved by adding lactose or isopropyl-β-D-thiogalactopyranoside (IPTG). lac repressor encoded by lacI
   3683..3713    -  promoter       lac promoter: promoter for the E. coli lac operon
   3728..3749    -  protein_bind   CAP binding site: CAP binding activates transcription in the presence of cAMP. E. coli catabolite activator protein
   3762..3854    -  CDS            lacI (fragment): lac repressor; lacI; The lac repressor binds to the lac operator to inhibit transcription in E. coli. This inhibition can be relieved by adding lactose or isopropyl-β-D-thiogalactopyranoside (IPTG).
   4037..4625    -  rep_origin     ori: high-copy-number ColE1/pMB1/pBR322/pUC origin of replication
   4796..5656    -  CDS            AmpR: β-lactamase; bla; confers resistance to ampicillin, carbenicillin, and related antibiotics
   5657..5761    -  promoter       AmpR promoter: bla
