[The description below was written by a language model from this plasmid's Addgene catalogue record and pLannotate feature annotations shown in this document.]
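Description:
Frt-V5-hspB5 is a mammalian expression plasmid of about 5.8 kb, recorded as a pCMV-type backbone, that produces human HSPB5 (CRYAB, αB-crystallin), a small heat shock protein with chaperone-like activity, carrying an N-terminal V5 epitope tag. It is propagated in E. coli through a high-copy ColE1/pUC-type origin and selected with ampicillin via the bla gene and its own promoter. Short remnants of f1 ori, an SV40 promoter, lacI and a bleomycin-resistance gene are also annotated, but only as fragments that appear to be backbone leftovers.

The expression cassette consists of the CMV immediate early enhancer and promoter, followed by two short matches to tet operator-containing sequences, then the V5 tag, the CRYAB coding sequence and a bGH polyadenylation signal. The tet operator hits immediately downstream of the CMV promoter suggest a tetracycline-repressible CMV/TetO arrangement, in which expression would be held off in cells making Tet repressor and induced by tetracycline. The catalogue fields do not state this, however, and simply list the promoter as CMV. Downstream lies an FRT site placed directly in front of a hygromycin resistance gene with an SV40 poly(A) signal, and no intact promoter is annotated for it. This layout is typical of FLP-mediated integration vectors: recombination with a genomic FRT site in a suitable host line places the hygromycin gene behind a resident promoter, so hygromycin resistance reports correct single-copy, site-specific insertion.

The plasmid serves for transient or stable expression of V5-detectable HSPB5 in mammalian cells, and the associated study compared HSPB family members as suppressors of polyglutamine aggregation. The depositor and assembled sequences differ by one nucleotide and annotate identically.
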