Addgene plasmid #63106: Frt-V5-hspB5
Purpose: Expression of HSPB5 (small HSP) tagged with V5 in mammalian cells
Depositing lab: Harm Kampinga. Depositing organization: University Medical Center Groningen. Publication: HSPB7 is the most potent polyQ aggregation suppressor within the HSPB family of molecular chaperones. Vos MJ, Zijlstra MP, Kanon B, van Waarde-Verhagen MA, Brunt ER, Oosterveld-Hut HM, Carra S, Sibon OC, Kampinga HH. Hum Mol Genet. 2010 Dec 1;19(23):4677-93. doi: 10.1093/hmg/ddq398. Epub 2010 Sep 15. PubMed 20843828.
Backbone
  Vector backbone: pCMV
  Modifications to backbone: FRT is N-term on HygroB
  Vector type: Mammalian Expression
Growth in bacteria
  Bacterial resistance: Ampicillin, 100 μg/mL
  Growth temperature: 37°C
  Growth strain: DH5alpha
  Copy number: Unknown
Gene/Insert
  Gene/Insert name: hspb5
  Species: H. sapiens (human)
  Entrez Gene: CRYAB (a.k.a. CMD1II, CRYA2, CTPP2, CTRCT16, HEL-S-101, HSPB5, MFM2)
  Promoter: CMV
  Tag / fusion protein: V5 (N terminal on insert)
  Cloning method: Unknown
  Sequencing primers: 5′ CMV-F; 3′ BGH-rev
Terms and licenses: Academic/Nonprofit Terms; Industry Terms: Not Available to Industry
How to cite: Frt-V5-hspB5 was a gift from Harm Kampinga (Addgene plasmid # 63106 ; http://n2t.net/addgene:63106 ; RRID:Addgene_63106)
