>Addgene plasmid #63106 | Frt-V5-hspB5 | addgene partial sequence | sequence record 106863 | CMV-F 5'-CGCAAATGGGCGGTAGGCGTG-3'
CCTATCAGTGATAGAGATCTCCCTATCAGTGATAGAGATCGTCGACGAGCTCGTTTAGTGAACCGTCAGA
TCGCCTGGAGACGCCATCCACGCTGTTTTGACCTCCATAGAAGACACCGGGACCGATCCAGCCTCCGGAC
TCTAGCGTTTAAACTTAAGCTTGAATTCACCATGGGTAAGCCTATCCCTAACCCTCTCCTCGGTCTCGAT
TCTACGGGATCCAAAACCTCGAGAACCATGGACATCGCCATCCACCACCCCTGGATCCGCCGCCCCTTCT
TTCCTTTCCACTCCCCCAGCCGCCTCTTTGACCAGTTCTTCGGAGAGCACCTGTTGGAGTCTGATCTTTT
CCCGACGTCTACTTCCCTGAGTCCCTTCTACCTTCGGCCACCCTCCTTCCTGCGGGCACCCAGCTGGTTT
GACACTGGACTCTCAGAGATGCGCCTGGAGAAGGACAGGTTCTCTGTCAACCTGGATGTGAAGCACTTCT
CCCCAGAGGAACTCAAAGTTAAGGTGTTGGGAGATGTGATTGAGGTGCATGGAAAACATGAAGAGCGCCA
GGATGAACATGGTTTCATCTCCAGGGAGTTCCACAGGAAATACCGGATCCCAGCTGATGTAGACCCTCTC
ACCATTACTTCATCCCTGTCATCTGATGGGGTCCTCACTGTGAATGGACCAAGGAAACAGGTCTCTGGCC
CTGAGCGCACCATTCCCATCACCCGTGAAGAGAAGCCTGCTGTCACCGCAGCCCCCAAGAAATAGATGCC
CTTTCTTGAATTGCATTTT
