>Addgene plasmid #63106 | Frt-V5-hspB5 | addgene partial sequence | sequence record 106958 | BGH-rev 5'-TAGAAGGCACAGTCGAGG-3'
ACTCGATTTTGGCGCGTAATTTGGGCCTGCCCTTAGCATTAATAAGCTTCAGCACTAGTCACAAGACTTT
CATTCACTGGTGGGGAAACTTTCTTGTTTTAAAAAAATGCAATTCAAGAAAGGGCATCTATTTCTTGGGG
GCTGCGGTGACAGCAGGCTTCTCTTCACGGGTGATGGGAATGGTGCGCTCAGGGCCAGAGACCTGTTTCC
TTGGTCCATTCACAGTGAGGACCCCATCAGATGACAGGGATGAAGTAATGGTGAGAGGGTCTACATCAGC
TGGGATCCGGTATTTCCTGTGGAACTCCCTGGAGATGAAACCATGTTCATCCTGGCGCTCTTCATGTTTT
CCATGCACCTCAATCACATCTCCCAACACCTTAACTTTGAGTTCCTCTGGGGAGAAGTGCTTCACATCCA
GGTTGACAGAGAACCTGTCCTTCTCCAGGCGCATCTCTGAGAGTCCAGTGTCAAACCAGCTGGGTGCCCG
CAGGAAGGAGGGTGGCCGAAGGTAGAAGGGACTCAGGGAAGTAGACGTCGGGAAAAGATCAGACTCCAAC
AGGTGCTCTCCGAAGAACTGGTCAAAGAGGCGGCTGGGGGAGTGGAAAGGAAAGAAGGGGCGGCGGATCC
AGGGGTGGTGGATGGCGATGTCCATGGTTCTCGAGGTTTTGGATCCCGTAGAATCGAGACCGAGGAGAGG
GTTAGGGATAGGCTTACCCATGGTGAATTCAAGCTTAAGTTTAAACGCTAGAGTCCGGAGGCTGGATCGG
TCCCGGTGTCTTCTATGGAGGTCAAAACAGCGTGGATGGCGTCTCCAGGCGATCTGACGGTTCACTAAAC
GAGCTCGTCGACGATCTCTATCACTGATAGG
